Addgene plasmid #143867: TFORF2063
Purpose: Lentiviral vector for overexpressing transcription factor ORFs with unique 24-bp barcodes. Barcodes facilitate identification of transcription factors in pooled screens.
Depositing lab: Feng Zhang. Depositing organization: Broad Institute. Publication: A transcription factor atlas of directed differentiation. Joung J, Ma S, Tay T, Geiger-Schuller KR, Kirchgatterer PC, Verdine VK, Guo B, Arias-Garcia MA, Allen WE, Singh A, Kuksenko O, Abudayyeh OO, Gootenberg JS, Fu Z, Macrae RK, Buenrostro JD, Regev A, Zhang F. Cell. 2023 Jan 5;186(1):209-229.e26. doi: 10.1016/j.cell.2022.11.026. PubMed 36608654.
Backbone
  Vector backbone: pLX_TRC317
  Backbone manufacturer: Broad Institute Genetic Perturbation Platform
  Backbone size w/o insert (bp): 8264
  Vector type: Mammalian Expression, Lentiviral
  Selectable markers: Puromycin
Growth in bacteria
  Bacterial resistance: Ampicillin, 100 μg/mL
  Growth temperature: 37°C
  Growth strain: NEB Stable
  Copy number: High Copy
Gene/Insert
  Gene/Insert name: NKX2-4
  Species: H. sapiens (human)
  Insert size (bp): 1166
  Entrez Gene: NKX2-4 (a.k.a. NKX2.4, NKX2D)
  Promoter: EF1a
  Cloning method: Unknown
  Sequencing primers: 5′ GGGTGGAGACTGAAGTTAGGCCAG; 3′ CACATAGCGTAAAAGGAGCAACATAG
Terms and licenses: Academic/Nonprofit Terms; Industry Terms: Not Available to Industry
Depositor comments: NM_033176,ENST00000351817 . The transcription factor ORF portion of this plasmid was synthesized by Genewiz. Please test multiple small colonies in case of plasmid recombination. To make this collection available in a timely manner, a portion of this collection was not fully sequenced by Addgene. If an Addgene verified full plasmid sequence is not available, please contact us prior to placing an order to request the full sequence.
How to cite: TFORF2063 was a gift from Feng Zhang (Addgene plasmid # 143867 ; http://n2t.net/addgene:143867 ; RRID:Addgene_143867)
