[The description below was written by a language model from this plasmid's Addgene catalogue record and pLannotate feature annotations shown in this document.]
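Description:
TFORF2063 is a third-generation-style, self-inactivating lentiviral expression plasmid built on the pLX_TRC317 backbone and carrying the human transcription factor NKX2-4 (also called NKX2.4 or NKX2D) as a synthesized open reading frame. It belongs to a barcoded transcription factor ORF collection in which each clone carries a unique 24-bp barcode, so that the factor delivered to a cell can be identified by sequencing in pooled overexpression screens, such as those used to map directed differentiation. In bacteria the plasmid is maintained by a high-copy ColE1/pUC-type origin with ampicillin resistance (AmpR), and an f1 origin is also present. The depositor notes that the plasmid can recombine, as is common for LTR-containing vectors.

The viral genome is transcribed from an RSV promoter fused to a truncated HIV-1 5' LTR, followed by the Ψ packaging signal with a partial gag sequence, the Rev response element for Rev-dependent nuclear export, and a cPPT/CTS element that aids nuclear import of the reverse-transcribed genome. It ends in a ΔU3 3' LTR, which inactivates the LTR promoter after integration, and an SV40 polyadenylation signal lies downstream. Within the provirus there are two expression units. An SV40 early promoter drives puromycin N-acetyltransferase for selection of transduced mammalian cells, and a full-length EF-1α promoter drives the NKX2-4 coding sequence. A WPRE downstream of the ORF enhances transcript stability and expression. The barcode itself is not annotated in the feature table. It presumably lies in the short interval between the ORF and the WPRE, where a small fragment resembling U6 promoter sequence is detected, but the record does not state its position. No epitope tag or fluorescent reporter is annotated.
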