Features (pLannotate 1.2.2; 31 found; start..end, strand, type, name):
      5..231     +  promoter       RSV promoter: Rous sarcoma virus enhancer/promoter
    232..412     +  LTR            5' LTR (truncated): truncated 5' long terminal repeat (LTR) from HIV-1
    459..584     +  misc_feature   HIV-1 Ψ: packaging signal of human immunodeficiency virus type 1
    568..931     +  CDS            HIV-1 gag (fragment): gag protein from human immunodeficiency virus 1; gag
   1077..1310    +  misc_feature   RRE: The Rev response element (RRE) of HIV-1 allows for Rev-dependent mRNA export from the nucleus to the cytoplasm.
   1687..1713    +  CDS            Rev (fragment): human immunodeficiency virus 1 (HIV-1) Rev protein; rev; enhances nuclear export of unspliced and incompletely spliced viral mRNAs
   1720..1743    +  promoter       SV40 promoter (fragment): SV40 early promoter
   1744..1815    +  promoter       SV40 promoter (fragment): SV40 enhancer and early promoter
   1839..1974    +  rep_origin     SV40 ori: SV40 origin of replication
   2020..2616    +  CDS            PuroR (fragment): puromycin N-acetyltransferase; pac from Streptomyces; confers resistance to puromycin
   2665..2782    +  misc_feature   cPPT/CTS: central polypurine tract and central termination sequence of HIV-1
   2847..2913    +  CDS            small t antigen (fragment): SV40 (simian virus 40) small t antigen
   2920..4098    +  promoter       EF-1α promoter: strong constitutive promoter for human elongation factor EF-1α
   4115..5176    +  CDS            NKX2-4: NKX24_HUMAN - Also known as NKX2D. Experimental evidence at protein level: Swiss-Prot protein existence level 1. Probable transcription factor. From Homo sapiens (Human).
   5192..5245    +  promoter       U6 promoter (fragment): RNA polymerase III promoter for human U6 snRNA
   5287..5875    +  misc_feature   WPRE: woodchuck hepatitis virus posttranscriptional regulatory element
   5926..5945    +  misc_feature   cPPT/CTS (fragment): central polypurine tract and central termination sequence of HIV-1
   5947..6180    +  LTR            3' LTR (ΔU3): self-inactivating 3' long terminal repeat (LTR) from HIV-1
   6258..6379    +  polyA_signal   SV40 poly(A) signal: SV40 polyadenylation signal
   6419..6554    +  rep_origin     SV40 ori: SV40 origin of replication
   6575..6593    -  promoter       T7 promoter: promoter for bacteriophage T7 RNA polymerase
   6601..6756    +  CDS            lacZα (fragment): LacZα fragment of β-galactosidase; lacZ fragment
   6761..7189    +  rep_origin     f1 ori (sequence partly withheld): f1 bacteriophage origin of replication; arrow indicates direction of (+) strand synthesis
   7242..7346    +  promoter       AmpR promoter: bla
   7347..8207    +  CDS            AmpR: β-lactamase; bla; confers resistance to ampicillin, carbenicillin, and related antibiotics
   8378..8966    +  rep_origin     ori: high-copy-number ColE1/pMB1/pBR322/pUC origin of replication
   9149..9241    +  CDS            lacI (fragment): lac repressor; lacI; The lac repressor binds to the lac operator to inhibit transcription in E. coli. This inhibition can be relieved by adding lactose or isopropyl-β-D-thiogalactopyranoside (IPTG).
   9254..9275    +  protein_bind   CAP binding site: CAP binding activates transcription in the presence of cAMP. E. coli catabolite activator protein
   9290..9320    +  promoter       lac promoter: promoter for the E. coli lac operon
   9328..9344    +  protein_bind   lac operator: The lac repressor binds to the lac operator to inhibit transcription in E. coli. This inhibition can be relieved by adding lactose or isopropyl-β-D-thiogalactopyranoside (IPTG). lac repressor encoded by lacI
   9389..9407    +  promoter       T3 promoter: promoter for bacteriophage T3 RNA polymerase
>Addgene plasmid #143867 | TFORF2063 | addgene full sequence | sequence record 396288 | Addgene NGS Result
TTAATGTAGTCTTATGCAATACTCTTGTAGTCTTGCAACATGGTAACGATGAGTTAGCAACATGCCTTAC
AAGGAGAGAAAAAGCACCGTGCATGCCGATTGGTGGAAGTAAGGTGGTACGATCGTGCCTTATTAGGAAG
GCAACAGACGGGTCTGACATGGATTGGACGAACCACTGAATTGCCGCATTGCAGAGATATTGTATTTAAG
TGCCTAGCTCGATACATAAACGGGTCTCTCTGGTTAGACCAGATCTGAGCCTGGGAGCTCTCTGGCTAAC
TAGGGAACCCACTGCTTAAGCCTCAATAAAGCTTGCCTTGAGTGCTTCAAGTAGTGTGTGCCCGTCTGTT
GTGTGACTCTGGTAACTAGAGATCCCTCAGACCCTTTTAGTCAGTGTGGAAAATCTCTAGCAGTGGCGCC
CGAACAGGGACTTGAAAGCGAAAGGGAAACCAGAGGAGCTCTCTCGACGCAGGACTCGGCTTGCTGAAGC
GCGCACGGCAAGAGGCGAGGGGCGGCGACTGGTGAGTACGCCAAAAATTTTGACTAGCGGAGGCTAGAAG
GAGAGAGATGGGTGCGAGAGCGTCAGTATTAAGCGGGGGAGAATTAGATCGCGATGGGAAAAAATTCGGT
TAAGGCCAGGGGGAAAGAAAAAATATAAATTAAAACATATAGTATGGGCAAGCAGGGAGCTAGAACGATT
CGCAGTTAATCCTGGCCTGTTAGAAACATCAGAAGGCTGTAGACAAATACTGGGACAGCTACAACCATCC
CTTCAGACAGGATCAGAAGAACTTAGATCATTATATAATACAGTAGCAACCCTCTATTGTGTGCATCAAA
GGATAGAGATAAAAGACACCAAGGAAGCTTTAGACAAGATAGAGGAAGAGCAAAACAAAAGTAAGACCAC
CGCACAGCAAGCGGCCGCTGATCTTCAGACCTGGAGGAGGAGATATGAGGGACAATTGGAGAAGTGAATT
ATATAAATATAAAGTAGTAAAAATTGAACCATTAGGAGTAGCACCCACCAAGGCAAAGAGAAGAGTGGTG
CAGAGAGAAAAAAGAGCAGTGGGAATAGGAGCTTTGTTCCTTGGGTTCTTGGGAGCAGCAGGAAGCACTA
TGGGCGCAGCGTCAATGACGCTGACGGTACAGGCCAGACAATTATTGTCTGGTATAGTGCAGCAGCAGAA
CAATTTGCTGAGGGCTATTGAGGCGCAACAGCATCTGTTGCAACTCACAGTCTGGGGCATCAAGCAGCTC
CAGGCAAGAATCCTGGCTGTGGAAAGATACCTAAAGGATCAACAGCTCCTGGGGATTTGGGGTTGCTCTG
GAAAACTCATTTGCACCACTGCTGTGCCTTGGAATGCTAGTTGGAGTAATAAATCTCTGGAACAGATTTG
GAATCACACGACCTGGATGGAGTGGGACAGAGAAATTAACAATTACACAAGCTTAATACACTCCTTAATT
GAAGAATCGCAAAACCAGCAAGAAAAGAATGAACAAGAATTATTGGAATTAGATAAATGGGCAAGTTTGT
GGAATTGGTTTAACATAACAAATTGGCTGTGGTATATAAAATTATTCATAATGATAGTAGGAGGCTTGGT
AGGTTTAAGAATAGTTTTTGCTGTACTTTCTATAGTGAATAGAGTTAGGCAGGGATATTCACCATTATCG
TTTCAGACCCACCTCCCAACCCCGAGGGGACCCATGCATTGCATCTCAATTAGTCAGCAACCAGGTGTGG
AAAGTCCCCAGGCTCCCCAGCAGGCAGAAGTATGCAAAGCATGCGTCTCAATTAGTCAGCAACCATAGTC
CCGCCCCTAACTCCGCCCATCCCGCCCCTAACTCCGCCCAGTTCCGCCCATTCTCCGCCCCATGGCTGAC
TAATTTTTTTTATTTATGCAGAGGCCGAGGCCGCCTCGGCCTCTGAGCTATTCCAGAAGTAGTGAGGAGG
CTTTTTTGGAGGCCTAGGCTTTTGCAAAAAGCTTTCTAGAGGTACCACCGGAGCTTACCATGACCGAGTA
CAAGCCCACGGTGCGCCTCGCCACCCGCGACGACGTCCCCAGGGCCGTACGCACCCTCGCCGCCGCGTTC
GCCGACTACCCCGCCACGCGCCACACCGTCGATCCGGACCGCCACATCGAGCGGGTCACCGAGCTGCAAG
AACTCTTCCTCACGCGCGTCGGGCTCGACATCGGCAAGGTGTGGGTCGCGGACGACGGCGCCGCCGTGGC
GGTCTGGACCACGCCGGAGAGCGTCGAAGCGGGGGCGGTGTTCGCCGAGATCGGCCCGCGCATGGCCGAG
TTGAGCGGTTCCCGGCTGGCCGCGCAGCAACAGATGGAAGGCCTCCTGGCGCCGCACCGGCCCAAGGAGC
CCGCGTGGTTCCTGGCCACCGTCGGCGTCTCGCCCGACCACCAGGGCAAGGGTCTGGGCAGCGCCGTCGT
GCTCCCCGGAGTGGAGGCGGCCGAGCGCGCCGGGGTGCCCGCCTTCCTGGAGACCTCCGCGCCCCGCAAC
CTCCCCTTCTACGAGCGGCTCGGCTTCACCGTCACCGCCGACGTCGAGGTGCCCGAAGGACCGCGCACCT
GGTGCATGACCCGCAAGCCCGGTGCCAGTTAACGAATTCTAGATCTTGAGACAAATGGCAGTATTCATCC
ACAATTTTAAAAGAAAAGGGGGGATTGGGGGGTACAGTGCAGGGGAAAGAATAGTAGACATAATAGCAAC
AGACATACAAACTAAAGAATTACAAAAACAAATTACAAAAATTCAAAATTTTCGGGTTTATTACAGGGAC
AGCAGAGATCCACTTTGGCGCCGGCTCGAGGCCTGCAGGTGCAAAGATGGATAAAGTTTTAAACAGAGAG
GAATCTTTGCAGCTAATGGACCTTCTAGGTCTTGAAAGGAGTGGGAATTGGCTCCGGTGCCCGTCAGTGG
GCAGAGCGCACATCGCCCACAGTCCCCGAGAAGTTGGGGGGAGGGGTCGGCAATTGAACCGGTGCCTAGA
GAAGGTGGCGCGGGGTAAACTGGGAAAGTGATGTCGTGTACTGGCTCCGCCTTTTTCCCGAGGGTGGGGG
AGAACCGTATATAAGTGCAGTAGTCGCCGTGAACGTTCTTTTTCGCAACGGGTTTGCCGCCAGAACACAG
GTAAGTGCCGTGTGTGGTTCCCGCGGGCCTGGCCTCTTTACGGGTTATGGCCCTTGCGTGCCTTGAATTA
CTTCCACCTGGCTGCAGTACGTGATTCTTGATCCCGAGCTTCGGGTTGGAAGTGGGTGGGAGAGTTCGAG
GCCTTGCGCTTAAGGAGCCCCTTCGCCTCGTGCTTGAGTTGAGGCCTGGCCTGGGCGCTGGGGCCGCCGC
GTGCGAATCTGGTGGCACCTTCGCGCCTGTCTCGCTGCTTTCGATAAGTCTCTAGCCATTTAAAATTTTT
GATGACCTGCTGCGACGCTTTTTTTCTGGCAAGATAGTCTTGTAAATGCGGGCCAAGATCTGCACACTGG
TATTTCGGTTTTTGGGGCCGCGGGCGGCGACGGGGCCCGTGCGTCCCAGCGCACATGTTCGGCGAGGCGG
GGCCTGCGAGCGCGGCCACCGAGAATCGGACGGGGGTAGTCTCAAGCTGGCCGGCCTGCTCTGGTGCCTG
GCCTCGCGCCGCCGTGTATCGCCCCGCCCTGGGCGGCAAGGCTGGCCCGGTCGGCACCAGTTGCGTGAGC
GGAAAGATGGCCGCTTCCCGGCCCTGCTGCAGGGAGCTCAAAATGGAGGACGCGGCGCTCGGGAGAGCGG
GCGGGTGAGTCACCCACACAAAGGAAAAGGGCCTTTCCGTCCTCAGCCGTCGCTTCATGTGACTCCACGG
AGTACCGGGCGCCGTCCAGGCACCTCGATTAGTTCTCGAGCTTTTGGAGTACGTCGTCTTTAGGTTGGGG
GGAGGGGTTTTATGCGATGGAGTTTCCCCACACTGAGTGGGTGGAGACTGAAGTTAGGCCAGCTTGGCAC
TTGATGTAATTCTCCTTGGAATTTGCCCTTTTTGAGTTTGGATCTTGGTTCATTCTCAAGCCTCAGACAG
TGGTTCAAAGTTTTTTTCTTCCATTTCAGGTGTCGTGAGGCTAGCACCGCCACCATGTCGTTGAGCCCAA
AGCACACGACGCCCTTCTCCGTGTCCGACATCCTGAGCCCCATCGAGGAGACCTACAAGAAGTTCAGCGG
CGCCATGGACGGCGCGCCACCCGGCCTGGGGGCGCCCCTGGGGGCCGCGGCCGCCTACCGCGCGCCGCCA
CCTGGGCCCTCCTCGCAGGCGGCGACCGTGGCGGGCATGCAGCCTTCTCACGCCATGGCGGGTCACAACG
CGGCGGCCGCGGCGGCGGCGGCAGCAGCTGCGGCGGCGGCGGCCGCCACCTACCACATGCCGCCCGGCGT
CTCGCAGTTCCCGCACGGCGCCATGGGCAGCTACTGCAACGGCGGCCTGGGCAACATGGGCGAGCTGCCC
GCCTACACGGACGGCATGCGGGGCGGCGCGGCCACCGGCTGGTACGGCGCCAACCCGGACCCACGCTACT
CGTCAATCTCCAGGTTCATGGGGCCGTCGGCGGGCGTGAATGTGGCCGGCATGGGGTCGCTGACCGGCAT
CGCGGACGCCGCCAAGTCGCTGGGCCCGCTGCACGCGGCGGCGGCGGCAGCCGCTCCGCGAAGGAAGCGC
CGCGTGCTCTTCTCGCAGGCGCAGGTCTACGAGCTGGAGCGGCGCTTCAAGCAGCAGAAGTACCTGTCGG
CGCCCGAGCGCGAGCACCTGGCCAGCATGATCCACCTGACGCCCACGCAGGTCAAGATCTGGTTCCAGAA
CCACCGGTACAAGATGAAACGGCAGGCCAAGGACAAGGCGGCGCAGCAGCTGCAGCAGGAGGGCGGCCTG
GGCCCGCCGCCGCCTCCGCCGCCGTCCCCGCGCCGCGTGGCGGTGCCTGTGCTGGTCAAGGACGGCAAGC
CGTGCCAGAACGGCGCCAGCACGCCCACCCCCGGCCAGGCCGGTCCGCAGCCGCCGGCCCCGACGCCAGC
ACCTGAGCTGGAGGAGCTGTCGCCCAGCCCACCCGCGCTGCACGGCCCGGGGGGCGGCCTGGCGGCCCTG
GACGCGGCCGCCGGGGAGTACAGCGGCGGCGTCCTGGGCGCCAACCTGCTCTATGGCAGGACGTGGTAGT
AATGAACTAGTCCGTAACTTGAAAGTATTTCGATTTCTTGGCTTTATATATCTTGTGGAAAGGACGATTC
CGGGTCAACTTGTGATCGTAGACGCGTTAAGTCGACAATCAACCTCTGGATTACAAAATTTGTGAAAGAT
TGACTGGTATTCTTAACTATGTTGCTCCTTTTACGCTATGTGGATACGCTGCTTTAATGCCTTTGTATCA
TGCTATTGCTTCCCGTATGGCTTTCATTTTCTCCTCCTTGTATAAATCCTGGTTGCTGTCTCTTTATGAG
GAGTTGTGGCCCGTTGTCAGGCAACGTGGCGTGGTGTGCACTGTGTTTGCTGACGCAACCCCCACTGGTT
GGGGCATTGCCACCACCTGTCAGCTCCTTTCCGGGACTTTCGCTTTCCCCCTCCCTATTGCCACGGCGGA
ACTCATCGCCGCCTGCCTTGCCCGCTGCTGGACAGGGGCTCGGCTGTTGGGCACTGACAATTCCGTGGTG
TTGTCGGGGAAATCATCGTCCTTTCCTTGGCTGCTCGCCTGTGTTGCCACCTGGATTCTGCGCGGGACGT
CCTTCTGCTACGTCCCTTCGGCCCTCAATCCAGCGGACCTTCCTTCCCGCGGCCTGCTGCCGGCTCTGCG
GCCTCTTCCGCGTCTTCGCCTTCGCCCTCAGACGAGTCGGATCTCCCTTTGGGCCGCCTCCCCGCGTCGA
CTTTAAGACCAATGACTTACAAGGCAGCTGTAGATCTTAGCCACTTTTTAAAAGAAAAGGGGGGACTGGA
AGGGCTAATTCACTCCCAACGAAGACAAGATCTGCTTTTTGCTTGTACTGGGTCTCTCTGGTTAGACCAG
ATCTGAGCCTGGGAGCTCTCTGGCTAACTAGGGAACCCACTGCTTAAGCCTCAATAAAGCTTGCCTTGAG
TGCTTCAAGTAGTGTGTGCCCGTCTGTTGTGTGACTCTGGTAACTAGAGATCCCTCAGACCCTTTTAGTC
AGTGTGGAAAATCTCTAGCAGTACGTATAGTAGTTCATGTCATCTTATTATTCAGTATTTATAACTTGCA
AAGAAATGAATATCAGAGAGTGAGAGGAACTTGTTTATTGCAGCTTATAATGGTTACAAATAAAGCAATA
GCATCACAAATTTCACAAATAAAGCATTTTTTTCACTGCATTCTAGTTGTGGTTTGTCCAAACTCATCAA
TGTATCTTATCATGTCTGGCTCTAGCTATCCCGCCCCTAACTCCGCCCATCCCGCCCCTAACTCCGCCCA
GTTCCGCCCATTCTCCGCCCCATGGCTGACTAATTTTTTTTATTTATGCAGAGGCCGAGGCCGCCTCGGC
CTCTGAGCTATTCCAGAAGTAGTGAGGAGGCTTTTTTGGAGGCCTAGGGACGTACCCAATTCGCCCTATA
GTGAGTCGTATTACGCGCGCTCACTGGCCGTCGTTTTACAACGTCGTGACTGGGAAAACCCTGGCGTTAC
CCAACTTAATCGCCTTGCAGCACATCCCCCTTTCGCCAGCTGGCGTAATAGCGAAGAGGCCCGCACCGAT
CGCCCTTCCCAACAGTTGCGCAGCCTGAATGGCGAATGGG
[124 nt withheld, positions 6761-6884]
C
[91 nt withheld, positions 6886-6976]
A
[49 nt withheld, positions 6978-7026]
CCTTTGACGTTGGAGTCCACGTTCTTT
[37 nt withheld, positions 7054-7090]
ACCCTATCTCGGTCTATTCTTTTGATTTATAAGGGATTTTGCCGATTTCGGCCTATTGGTTAAAAAATGA
GCTGATTTAACAAAAATTTAACGCGAATTTTAACAAAATATTAACGCTTACAATTTAGGTGGCACTTTTC
GGGGAAATGTGCGCGGAACCCCTATTTGTTTATTTTTCTAAATACATTCAAATATGTATCCGCTCATGAG
ACAATAACCCTGATAAATGCTTCAATAATATTGAAAAAGGAAGAGTATGAGTATTCAACATTTCCGTGTC
GCCCTTATTCCCTTTTTTGCGGCATTTTGCCTTCCTGTTTTTGCTCACCCAGAAACGCTGGTGAAAGTAA
AAGATGCTGAAGATCAGTTGGGTGCACGAGTGGGTTACATCGAACTGGATCTCAACAGCGGTAAGATCCT
TGAGAGTTTTCGCCCCGAAGAACGTTTTCCAATGATGAGCACTTTTAAAGTTCTGCTATGTGGCGCGGTA
TTATCCCGTATTGACGCCGGGCAAGAGCAACTCGGTCGCCGCATACACTATTCTCAGAATGACTTGGTTG
AGTACTCACCAGTCACAGAAAAGCATCTTACGGATGGCATGACAGTAAGAGAATTATGCAGTGCTGCCAT
AACCATGAGTGATAACACTGCGGCCAACTTACTTCTGACAACGATCGGAGGACCGAAGGAGCTAACCGCT
TTTTTGCACAACATGGGGGATCATGTAACTCGCCTTGATCGTTGGGAACCGGAGCTGAATGAAGCCATAC
CAAACGACGAGCGTGACACCACGATGCCTGTAGCAATGGCAACAACGTTGCGCAAACTATTAACTGGCGA
ACTACTTACTCTAGCTTCCCGGCAACAATTAATAGACTGGATGGAGGCGGATAAAGTTGCAGGACCACTT
CTGCGCTCGGCCCTTCCGGCTGGCTGGTTTATTGCTGATAAATCTGGAGCCGGTGAGCGTGGGTCTCGCG
GTATCATTGCAGCACTGGGGCCAGATGGTAAGCCCTCCCGTATCGTAGTTATCTACACGACGGGGAGTCA
GGCAACTATGGATGAACGAAATAGACAGATCGCTGAGATAGGTGCCTCACTGATTAAGCATTGGTAACTG
TCAGACCAAGTTTACTCATATATACTTTAGATTGATTTAAAACTTCATTTTTAATTTAAAAGGATCTAGG
TGAAGATCCTTTTTGATAATCTCATGACCAAAATCCCTTAACGTGAGTTTTCGTTCCACTGAGCGTCAGA
CCCCGTAGAAAAGATCAAAGGATCTTCTTGAGATCCTTTTTTTCTGCGCGTAATCTGCTGCTTGCAAACA
AAAAAACCACCGCTACCAGCGGTGGTTTGTTTGCCGGATCAAGAGCTACCAACTCTTTTTCCGAAGGTAA
CTGGCTTCAGCAGAGCGCAGATACCAAATACTGTTCTTCTAGTGTAGCCGTAGTTAGGCCACCACTTCAA
GAACTCTGTAGCACCGCCTACATACCTCGCTCTGCTAATCCTGTTACCAGTGGCTGCTGCCAGTGGCGAT
AAGTCGTGTCTTACCGGGTTGGACTCAAGACGATAGTTACCGGATAAGGCGCAGCGGTCGGGCTGAACGG
GGGGTTCGTGCACACAGCCCAGCTTGGAGCGAACGACCTACACCGAACTGAGATACCTACAGCGTGAGCT
ATGAGAAAGCGCCACGCTTCCCGAAGGGAGAAAGGCGGACAGGTATCCGGTAAGCGGCAGGGTCGGAACA
GGAGAGCGCACGAGGGAGCTTCCAGGGGGAAACGCCTGGTATCTTTATAGTCCTGTCGGGTTTCGCCACC
TCTGACTTGAGCGTCGATTTTTGTGATGCTCGTCAGGGGGGCGGAGCCTATGGAAAAACGCCAGCAACGC
GGCCTTTTTACGGTTCCTGGCCTTTTGCTGGCCTTTTGCTCACATGTTCTTTCCTGCGTTATCCCCTGAT
TCTGTGGATAACCGTATTACCGCCTTTGAGTGAGCTGATACCGCTCGCCGCAGCCGAACGACCGAGCGCA
GCGAGTCAGTGAGCGAGGAAGCGGAAGAGCGCCCAATACGCAAACCGCCTCTCCCCGCGCGTTGGCCGAT
TCATTAATGCAGCTGGCACGACAGGTTTCCCGACTGGAAAGCGGGCAGTGAGCGCAACGCAATTAATGTG
AGTTAGCTCACTCATTAGGCACCCCAGGCTTTACACTTTATGCTTCCGGCTCGTATGTTGTGTGGAATTG
TGAGCGGATAACAATTTCACACAGGAAACAGCTATGACCATGATTACGCCAAGCGCGCAATTAACCCTCA
CTAAAGGGAACAAAAGCTGGAGCTGCAAGC
