>Addgene plasmid #143867 | TFORF2063 | depositor partial sequence | sequence record 283728 | Insert
ACCGCCACCATGTCGTTGAGCCCAAAGCACACGACGCCCTTCTCCGTGTCCGACATCCTGAGCCCCATCG
AGGAGACCTACAAGAAGTTCAGCGGCGCCATGGACGGCGCGCCACCCGGCCTGGGGGCGCCCCTGGGGGC
CGCGGCCGCCTACCGCGCGCCGCCACCTGGGCCCTCCTCGCAGGCGGCGACCGTGGCGGGCATGCAGCCT
TCTCACGCCATGGCGGGTCACAACGCGGCGGCCGCGGCGGCGGCGGCAGCAGCTGCGGCGGCGGCGGCCG
CCACCTACCACATGCCGCCCGGCGTCTCGCAGTTCCCGCACGGCGCCATGGGCAGCTACTGCAACGGCGG
CCTGGGCAACATGGGCGAGCTGCCCGCCTACACGGACGGCATGCGGGGCGGCGCGGCCACCGGCTGGTAC
GGCGCCAACCCGGACCCACGCTACTCGTCAATCTCCAGGTTCATGGGGCCGTCGGCGGGCGTGAATGTGG
CCGGCATGGGGTCGCTGACCGGCATCGCGGACGCCGCCAAGTCGCTGGGCCCGCTGCACGCGGCGGCGGC
GGCAGCCGCTCCGCGAAGGAAGCGCCGCGTGCTCTTCTCGCAGGCGCAGGTCTACGAGCTGGAGCGGCGC
TTCAAGCAGCAGAAGTACCTGTCGGCGCCCGAGCGCGAGCACCTGGCCAGCATGATCCACCTGACGCCCA
CGCAGGTCAAGATCTGGTTCCAGAACCACCGGTACAAGATGAAACGGCAGGCCAAGGACAAGGCGGCGCA
GCAGCTGCAGCAGGAGGGCGGCCTGGGCCCGCCGCCGCCTCCGCCGCCGTCCCCGCGCCGCGTGGCGGTG
CCTGTGCTGGTCAAGGACGGCAAGCCGTGCCAGAACGGCGCCAGCACGCCCACCCCCGGCCAGGCCGGTC
CGCAGCCGCCGGCCCCGACGCCAGCACCTGAGCTGGAGGAGCTGTCGCCCAGCCCACCCGCGCTGCACGG
CCCGGGGGGCGGCCTGGCGGCCCTGGACGCGGCCGCCGGGGAGTACAGCGGCGGCGTCCTGGGCGCCAAC
CTGCTCTATGGCAGGACGTGGTAGTAATGAACTAGTCCGTAACTTGAAAGTATTTCGATTTCTTGGCTTT
ATATATCTTGTGGAAAGGACGATTCCGGGTCAACTTGTGATCGTAG
