>Addgene plasmid #143867 | TFORF2063 | depositor partial sequence | sequence record 283729 | Barcode
TTCCGGGTCAACTTGTGATCGTAG
